>Addgene plasmid #238664 | DCAF1-HaloTag Vector | addgene full sequence | sequence record 482035 | Addgene NGS Result
GCTGTGGAATGTGTGTCAGTTAGGGTGTGGAAAGTCCCCAGGCTCCCCAGCAGGCAGAAGTATGCAAAGC
ATGCATCTCAATTAGTCAGCAACCAGGTGTGGAAAGTCCCCAGGCTCCCCAGCAGGCAGAAGTATGCAAA
GCATGCATCTCAATTAGTCAGCAACCATAGTCCCGCCCCTAACTCCGCCCATCCCGCCCCTAACTCCGCC
CAGTTCCGCCCATTCTCCGCCCCATGGCTGACTAATTTTTTTTATTTATGCAGAGGCCGAGGCCGCCTCG
GCCTCTGAGCTATTCCAGAAGTAGTGAGGAGGCTTTTTTGGAGGCCTAGGCTTTTGCAAAAAGCTCGATT
CTTCTGACACTAGCGCCACCATGGCCAAGCCTTTGTCTCAAGAAGAATCCACCCTCATTGAAAGAGCAAC
GGCTACAATCAACAGCATCCCCATCTCTGAAGACTACAGCGTCGCCAGCGCAGCTCTCTCTAGCGACGGC
CGCATCTTCACTGGTGTCAATGTATATCATTTTACTGGGGGACCTTGTGCAGAACTCGTGGTGCTGGGCA
CTGCTGCTGCTGCGGCAGCTGGCAACCTGACTTGTATCGTCGCGATCGGAAATGAGAACAGGGGCATCTT
GAGCCCCTGCGGACGGTGCCGACAGGTGCTTCTCGATCTGCATCCTGGGATCAAAGCCATAGTGAAGGAC
AGTGATGGACAGCCGACGGCAGTTGGGATTCGTGAATTGCTGCCCTCTGGTTATGTGTGGGAGGGCTAAA
CTCTAGCCATCACGATGGCCGCAATAAAATATCTTTATTTTCATTACATCTGTGTGTTGGTTTTTTGTGT
GACGATTCCGGACATCAGCGCTAGCGGAGTGTATACTGGCTTACTATGTTGGCACTGATGAGGGTGTCAG
TGAAGTGCTTCATGTGGCAGGAGAAAAAAGGCTGCACCGGTGCGTCAGCAGAATATGTGATACAGGATAT
ATTCCGCTTCCTCGCTCACTGACTCGCTACGCTCGGTCGTTCGACTGCGGCGAGCGGAAATGGCTTACGA
ACGGGGCGGAGATTTCCTGGAAGATGCCAGGAAGATACTTAACAGGGAAGTGAGAGGGCCGCGGCAAAGC
CGTTTTTCCATAGGCTCCGCCCCCCTGACAAGCATCACGAAATCTGACGCTCAAATCAGTGGTGGCGAAA
CCCGACAGGACTATAAAGATACCAGGCGTTTCCCCCTGGCGGCTCCCTCGTGCGCTCTCCTGTTCCTGCC
TTTCGGTTTACCGGTGTCATTCCGCTGTTATGGCCGCGTTTGTCTCATTCCACGCCTGACACTCAGTTCC
GGGTAGGCAGTTCGCTCCAAGCTGGACTGTATGCACGAACCCCCCGTTCAGTCCGACCGCTGCGCCTTAT
CCGGTAACTATCGTCTTGAGTCCAACCCGGAAAGACATGCAAAAGCACCACTGGCAGCAGCCACTGGTAA
TTGATTTAGAGGAGTTAGTCTTGAAGTCATGCGCCGGTTAAGGCTAAACTGAAAGGACAAGTTTTGGTGA
CTGCGCTCCTCCAAGCCAGTTACCTCGGTTCAAAGAGTTGGTAGCTCAGAGAACCTTCGAAAAACCGCCC
TGCAAGGCGGTTTTTTCGTTTTCAGAGCAAGAGATTACGCGCAGACCAAAACGATCTCAAGAAGATCATC
TTATTAATCAGATAAAATATTTCTAGATTTCAGTGCAATTTATCTCTTCAAATGTAGCACCTGAAGTCAG
CCCCATACGATATAAGTTGTAATTCTCATGTTTGACATGTTCTTTCCTGCGTTATCCCCTGATTCTGTGG
ATAACCGTATTACCGCCTTTGAGTGAGCTGATACCGGTTGGGCGTCGCTTGGTCGGTCATTTCGAATCAG
AAGAACTCGTCAAGAAGGCGATAGAAGGCGATGCGCTGCGAATCGGGAGCGGCGATACCGTAAAGCACGA
GGAAGCGGTCAGCCCATTCGCCGCCAAGCTCTTCAGCAATATCACGGGTAGCCAACGCTATGTCCTGATA
GCGGTCCGCCACACCCAGCCGGCCACAGTCGATGAATCCAGAAAAGCGGCCATTTTCCACCATGATATTC
GGCAAGCAGGCATCGCCATGGGTCACGACGAGATCCTCGCCGTCGGGCATGCGCGCCTTGAGCCTGGCGA
ACAGTTCGGCTGGCGCGAGCCCCTGATGCTCTTCGTCCAGATCATCCTGATCGACAAGACCGGCTTCCAT
CCGAGTACGTGCTCGCTCGATGCGATGTTTCGCTTGGTGGTCGAATGGGCAGGTAGCCGGATCAAGCGTA
TGCAGCCGCCGCATTGCATCAGCCATGATGGATACTTTCTCGGCAGGAGCAAGGTGAGATGACAGGAGAT
CCTGCCCCGGCACTTCGCCCAATAGCAGCCAGTCCCTTCCCGCTTCAGTGACAACGTCGAGCACAGCTGC
GCAAGGAACGCCCGTCGTGGCCAGCCACGATAGCCGCGCTGCCTCGTCCTGCAGTTCATTCAGGGCACCG
GACAGGTCGGTCTTGACAAAAAGAACCGGGCGCCCCTGCGCTGACAGCCGGAACACGGCGGCATCAGAGC
AGCCGATTGTCTGTTGTGCCCAGTCATAGCCGAATAGCCTCTCCACCCAAGCGGCCGGAGAACCTGCGTG
CAATCCATCTTGTTCAATCATGATCTGCCTCCTGGGTTTAGTTCCTCACCTTGTCGTATTATACTATGCC
GATATACTATGCCGATGATTAATTGTCAACAGTGGATCCATAACTTCGTATAATGTATGCTATACGAAGT
TATATTAGAATTCTTAATTAAGATTTTACCACATTTGTAGAGGTTTTACTTGCTTAAAAAAACCTCCCAC
ATCTCCCCCTGAACCTGAAACATAAAATGAATGCAATTGTTGTTGTTAACTTGTTTATTGCAGCTTATAA
TGGTTACAAATAAAGCAATAGCATCACAAATTTCACAAATAAAGCATTTTTTTCACTGCATTCTAGTTGT
GGTTTGTCCAAACTCATCAATGTATCTTATCATGTCTGCTCGAAGCGGCCTTGCTCAGCGGTGGCAGCAG
CCAAATCAGCTTGCATGCCTGCAGGTCGACTCTAGAATTCTATTAACCGGAAATCTCCAGAGTAGACAGC
CAGCGCGCGATCTCGCTGCCGATCAGGTCCGGGTTGTCTTCTTGCAGCAGATTCAGACCCGGGCCGATGT
CCACAGCCTTGCAGTTAGGCAGGCTTTTGGCCAGGCGAGCGGCTTCGGCCGGTGGGATCAGAACGCCTGG
GGTGCCCCAGAACAGCAGCTTCGGGACAGGGGACTGGTGCAGCCAGTCCATGTATTCTTCGACCAGCGCG
ACGATGTTCGCTGGCTCACCGGCGATTGGCAGCTCGTTTGGGAAGCGCCACAGTGGCTCGCGGTCAACAG
GATTCAGGAACGGCTCGCGGTAATGGTCCATCTCGACTTCAGTCAGCGGGCGGACGACACCCATCGGCAG
CGTACCCTCGATAAAAACGTTCTGATCGATGATCAGCTTGCGGCCGACGTCGGTGGTGCGGAAGGCCTGG
AAGGTCTCGCGGGCAAATTCTGGCCATTCGTCCCAGGTCGGGATAGGGCGGATGAACTCCATAAATGCAA
TACCTTTGACGCGCTCTGGATTGCGCTTGGCCCAGTGGAAACCCAGAGCGGAGCCCCAGTCGTGAATGAC
CAGGACGACCTCTTCCAGACCCAGGGCTTCGATGAAGGCATCCATGAAGCGGACGTGGTCGTCGAAGAAA
TAACCCAGGTCTGGTTTGTCGGATTTGCCCATACCGATCAGGTCTGGAGCAATGCAGCGATGGGTCGGTG
CAACATGCGGGATGATGTTGCGCCACACGTAGGAGGAGGTCGGGTTACCGTGCAGGAACAGCACAGGGGT
GCCATCGCGCGGACCAACATCGACGTAGTGCATGCGCTCGCCCAGGACTTCCACATAATGGGGGTCGAAT
GGAAAGCCAGTACCGATTTCGGATCCATCGTTATCGCTCTGAAAGTACAGATCCTCAGTGGTTGGCTCGA
GAGAAACCTCATTCAGAGATAAGATGATGTCATCTTCCAAATCAGAGTTGTCAGAGCTGTCAGTGTCCCC
CAGGATCAGTTCCACCTCCTCATCTGCATCAGAGTCTTCATCCTCCCCGTCCTCTCCCTCCTCTAGAAGG
TTTGCTAGCTCCTCATCAGAGGGAGAGAAGTCATTGTCCCCATCTTCCCCTGCGTTCTCATTATTGTCGT
CCTCCTCCAACTCCGCCTCCAGCAACTGGTCAGTGTCAAGCTCATCTAAATCATCGGTGTCATCATCATC
TTCATCATCATCTTCTTCCTCCTGTTCTTCCTCTTCCTGGTCCTCCTCTTCATCCTCATCCTCTGCCAGA
CGCTGCCTGCCCACTTCATACAGCCTGCATACTGTGTCCATGTTCAGGGCATCCATGCTGCCTTGATTCT
CAATGACAGCAAGATAGCAGTCTTTGGTGTCTGTACACAGGTCAAAGATGTTCCGTTTCACATCAATGGT
TGCTATAGGTTTGTAGTCAGTTGCATTAAATGTTCGGAAGGATGACCCAAAGGGGCTTTTCATCCTCTCT
TCCATTAAGTCATCTTCATCATCTGCCTGCAACATAGCTCCATACATCACTGTTCCCGTGTGATTGAACA
CCACGCGACACTGATCCAGAGCGGGAACAGTATGCAAAAGATGAAAAGTTCGAAGGTCCCAAATCTCAGT
ATTAATGATCACCTCCAGTCCATTTGGATGGAAAACACCACTGATGTTCATATTGAACTTGTCAAACTTG
TGGATGGCCTGTGCAGAGCGGACATCCCAGAGGACGCCATCATTTAAGACAAGATCATCTGTAGGATTAA
AGGTGGCACAGTTCCTCTTGTAGTTGTTGGCAAGATCTGGGTTAAACAGAGTCAACAGCTTGTTGCCAGT
CTGAATATCATAAATGTGGGCAATGTCTCCTTTTGTGCCGATGACCCGATCCTGGGAGTGCTTACTGAAC
TCAACATAGTGATCTTCTGTGAAGGAATGCTTCATATCAAATACTGACTTCATTCCCCAAAGTGCAGACA
AAGGCTGGCTCCAAGTAGCAGATGTCAGCAGCAAGGACCCATCCCTGGAAGGTTCAAGATGTGTGATGGC
TGAGTTGTGACAGTTATAGCTGGCCTCCTCCTGTCCACTAAACACATTATAGAGCTTCAGCTGCCCTGTG
CAGGTGCCAAGCATCAGGAACCGCTCCCGTGCTGAGAATGCACAGCAGGTGAAGCCACTCTCATCTTCAT
TGGCTTCCCGGAACACTGAAATAGGACGGAATCTGCTAAAGATAAGGTGCCTATCAAAGCATCCGCCATC
CACCCCTCCATACTTTGGAAATGATGCCCTGCGGTTTAGCCTTGACGTAAAGTTTATTGGCGCTTGCCGC
CTCTGTTTTGGCTCAGGACATTGGTGAGGAGTAAAGAGGGAGAAAGGTGGGCAGGTGGCAACTGGATTCT
TGCAGCGAGCATGTTGTTCTCTAAGATACTCTGTGATTATACTGTCCAGCGTAGGTGGGGAAGGAAGATG
TCTGTCCAGCTGTTTTTTTATGGCTGGGCTTTGGCTGTAGGCACCATGGTCCGACTTCTGCCGCAACACT
CTGATTTTCCTGCCATTGCAGGGTGATGGCCTCTCTCTGATAAAACTGATTCTACCAATCAAAGGGGAGT
TGCCTGCATAAGATGGGCCGGGCAGAGCTAGCGGACCCTGGGGGGGCCGTGGCTGAGGATGAGCAGTAGG
GGCAGAAGGCGCAGAGGCACCCACAGCAGCATGGCTGCCCAGACGAGTTGCAATGCCATTAGCGATACGA
GGGGTTCGGGGTAGAGAGACAGGAGAAGCAGCAGCAGTGACTGGGGTAAAGGCAGAAGAATGGGAGGCAG
CAGTCATGGGCAGGTCAGCCTCTTTTGTCAGCACGGTTGCTGTTTCTCCAAGCCCTTTAGAAATAAGATG
GTTTCGTATCAACAAAAGCAGCTCTTTCTCAGGGAAGGAGATCCTTGACTGGGCAACAACATCTGCTTTC
TGCAGTCGTGCTAGGGAAACATCAGTGCCAATGAGAAGTGGTTTTCCTGACACCCGTTCAATGAGTTCAG
CAGCATACTTGCAGAACTTGACATGGTCACTGCGCTTGTCCTGCAGCACAGGCTCCTTCATCAGCTGCTG
GATCTGGCAGCTGCTGAAAAGGGGCAGTTTACTGATGATCTGCCGGACAGTGCTACTGCGAGACAGGCCC
ACTAGGGCTTTGCAGGCCAGGGCCCGGATTTGGTCTGCATCTGTGATGGGCATCTTAATGGACAGTAAGG
ACAGGAGCACCTTGATGCCGTTGTTGGACTGAACCACATTCCACATCTTGGCCAGGGTGTGCTCACTGCT
TTTAGGGTTCTGAGGCAGCTTTCTCCGAGGAGTACCAGAGATAAATTTACCAATACTGGATATTCGGTTA
TCTGGGCCACACACACAATTGATGATAATCTGAAGTGCTGACTTCTGAATTTCAGCATCATGGATGAAGA
ACTCACCCTCAGCCACTCCCAAAATAATGCTGATACCTACAGTAGAGACTGTAGATCCAGCCTCATCCAA
CACGTCCACTGATTCTGCCAACTGGAGCTGGATTTTTGGCACCACAGTAAGAATAGCCAGGACATCCAAA
GCAAAGCGCACAGTGTCATTCCTTGCATAATAGGTCTTCCAATTGCAGGCAATAGAAATAAGCTGCAACA
AGAGTTGCACACAAGAAAGTTTGAGGAAAACTTCAGCTGGTTCCCAATATAGCTGCGCTGGGCCATATTC
TATCAAAAATTCCATCATTTCCACAATCTGTTCATGAGTATATGAGCATGCCTTGTACGGGGGTTGTGGG
TGGACAAGAATGCCACCCTCAGTCCTCTGAAGTGACTGCTTCACTTGTTCCAATTTAATGGCCAGGTGAG
CCTCAAAGTATTTGCGCAAGGCCATGCAGGTATGTTTCCCAGTTTGGCGGCTAGCAAATATTTCATCATC
ACTCAGAAGTGCACCCTGATCTTCCAAATTTAGAATCTCCAAAGTACTGATCAAGTTCACCAGACGACGA
AGACCATCATAGCGGTCAAAGAGCTCCAAGACGGCCCGAAATGAGAAGCAAATTGAAAAAAACATGGTAG
CATGGCAGCATCCTGAAGCATGAGAACACTCCATTAACCACAGGGTATAGTTCACCACATCAGACAGAAC
ATTGTGGGGATGCATGCAAACTCTTTCCATGGCATCCTGATTGTAGGATAGGTAATACAAACACATAGAC
ACACCGGTTGCAGCCATAGAAGGACGAGGTATTTCCAGTAATTTCTGTACTCCACCATGCGCAACAAATT
CTGTGGCAAATTTGTTATGGAGCAGGAGAGATGCTAGGTGCTTTAGTGCCTCAAATGTAAGCAGGACATC
ATTAGTTTGCTTCAGGTCAATATAGAACATCATCAGCTCCCGTGATCCAAGTTGCATGAATATGGGAAGT
AGCTCCTGATATTCTCCTAGAGGGGTCAAATATTGGAGAATGAGTCGCTGCTCGATAGCAGGAGTCATAG
GATAAAGGGTATAATTGGTGCCAATCACCCAGGGAGACATTTCTGACCAACTGCTATTAGACAGCTCAAC
AAACATGCGATCTGGATCAGAAGATGAGAAACCCAACTTTTGCTTGGCTTTCCTAAAGTTCTCTCTGTCA
CCCTGTTTTGCTGACTTGTTTTTCTTTAATCCTCCATCCTCAGGTTTGGTTGTTGAGTTCACTCTGCTAC
TAGTCTTGTGGCCTGAATCAAGATGAAAGGAGATCTCCATGTCTCCAGAAGCTTCCTCTTGGTCTCCATC
CACTACATCTACAGCCATGTCACCATAGTCCATATCCACAGCCTCCTCATCCAGAGGCAAAAGGGGTTCA
GAAGAGAGCTTCCGTGGACTGGGACGCTTGTTTTCCTGCCGCAAAGCCACTTCCTGTAGCTGTAGCTCCC
TCAGTCTTCGAAGCACTATTGCCACCAGCTGTGAATTTTCATCTCTATAGTTGGCAGCAATGTCTTGATT
TTCCATAGCACCTCCTAACAGTCCAGTAGAATATGTCCTCAATGGTTGATCGGCCTCTCGGGCCCATTTG
AAAAGATTCTCGACAATTCCCTCCTTTTCTTGAAAGACGACAGCAGTTTCCAGCCCTGGCATGATGTCTA
ATAGGAGTCTGCAAGCTGCAGTGTTTAAAGGGGGCTCTCGGCTTGTCATCACATATGCATTCACCAGTGC
ATTCATGAAATCATCATTCTTGAAGAGTATTCTCAGCAAGTGGCCCAGCATACACTCTGGATCAGCTCGA
CCAGGATGTCGATCATCAAATGGGTCTGGATCCCCTTTACGATACTCTTCAGTTTCTTTTTCAATCAATT
GAGACATCCTGGTAAGGATAGGTACCATGTCCTGCCCACTGCCATGTTCCTTTTCCCACTGCTCCAGCAG
GGTAGTGAGCTCAGCTTTGGAGTCCACATGTACCACTACTGTAGTCATGGCGATCGCTAGCCCTATAGTG
AGTCGTATTAATACTCTAGCCTTAAGAGCTGTAATTGAACTGGGAGTGGACACCTGTGGAGAGAAAGGCA
AAGTGGATGTCAGTAAGACCAATAGGTGCCTATCAGAAACGCAAGAGTCTTCTCTGTCTCGACAAGCCCA
GTTTCTATTGGTCTCCTTAAACCTGTCTTGTAACCTTGATACTTACCTGCCCAGTGCCTCACGACCAACT
TCTGCAGCTTAAGTTCGAGACTGTTGTGTCAGAAGCACTGACTGCGTTAGCAATTTAACTGTGATAAACT
ACCGCAATAAAGCTTCTAGTGATCTGACGGTTCACTAAACCAGCTCTGCTTATATAGACCTCCCACCGTA
CACGCCTACCGCCCATTTGCGTCAACGGGGCGGGGTTATTACGACATTTTGGAAAGTCCCGTTGATTTTG
GTGCCAAAACAAACTCCCATTGACGTCAATGGGGTGGAGACTTGGAAATCCCCGTGAGTCAAACCGCTAT
CCACGCCCATTGGTGTACTGCCAAAACCGCATCACCATGGTAATAGCGATGACTAATACGTAGATGTACT
GCCAAGTAGGAAAGTCCCGTAAGGTCATGTACTGGGCATAATGCCAGGCGGGCCATTTACCGTCATTGAC
GTCAATAGGGGGCGGACTTGGCATATGATACACTTGATGTACTGCCAAGTGGGCAGTTTACCGTAAATAC
TCCACCCATTGACGTCAATGGAAAGTCCCTATTGGCGTTACTATGGGAACATACGTCATTATTGACGTCA
ATGGGCGGGGGTCGTTGGGCGGTCAGCCAGGCGGGCCATTTACCGTAAGTTATGTAACGCGGAACTCCAT
ATATGGGCTATGAACTAATGACCCCGTAATTGATTACTATTAATAACTAGTGGCGCGCCATAATCCTAGG
CTCTCGTACGAAGTCAGCTGATAACGTCGACGTATTGCGGCCGCGGATCATAATCAGCCATACCACATTT
GTAGAGGTTTTACTTGCTTTAAAAAACCTCCCACACCTCCCCCTGAACCTGAAACATAAAATGAATGCAA
TTGTTGTTGTTAACTTGTTTATTGCAGCTTATAATGGTTACAAATAAAGCAATAGCATCACAAATTTCAC
AAATAAAGCATTTTTTTCACTGCCGACGTCTTAATTAACGCGTCTTGCGCAGCACCATGGCCTGAAATAA
CCTCTGAAAGAGGAACTTGGTTAGGTACCTTCTGAGGCGGAAAGAACCA
Features (pLannotate 1.2.2; 22 found; start..end, strand, type, name):
    371..769     +  CDS            BSD: blasticidin S deaminase; Aspergillus terreus BSD; confers resistance to blasticidin
    793..841     +  polyA_signal   poly(A) signal: synthetic polyadenylation signal
    857..883     +  misc_feature   bom (fragment): basis of mobility region from pBR322
    982..1037    -  rep_origin     RSF ori (fragment): Plasmids containing the RSF 1030 origin of replication can be propagated in E. coli cells that contain additional plasmids with compatible origins.
   1125..1670    -  rep_origin     p15A ori: Plasmids containing the medium-copy-number p15A origin of replication can be propagated in E. coli cells that contain a second plasmid with the ColE1 origin.
   1890..2681    -  CDS            neo: KKA2_KLEPN - Also known as kan, nptII. Experimental evidence at protein level: Swiss-Prot protein existence level 1. Resistance to kanamycin, neomycin, paromomycin, ribostamycin, butirosin and gentamicin B. From Klebsiella pneumoniae.
   2713..2760    -  promoter       EM7 promoter: synthetic bacterial promoter&nbsp
   2770..2803    -  protein_bind   loxP: Cre-mediated recombination occurs in the 8-bp core sequence (GCATACAT). Cre recombinase
   2827..2895    +  CDS            large T antigen (fragment): large T antigen from SV40 (simian virus 40)
   2918..3039    +  polyA_signal   SV40 poly(A) signal: SV40 polyadenylation signal
   3065..3092    -  CDS            SET1 (fragment): solubility-enhancement tag derived from T7 phage gene 10B
   3088..3116    -  misc_feature   MCS (fragment): pUC18/19 multiple cloning site
   3127..4010    -  CDS            HaloTag® (fragment): modified bacterial dehalogenase that forms covalent bonds with chloroalkane derivatives
   4026..4046    -  CDS            TEV site: tobacco etch virus (TEV) protease recognition and cleavage site
   4068..8588    -  CDS            DCAF1: DCAF1_HUMAN - Also known as KIAA0800, RIP, VPRBP. Experimental evidence at protein level: Swiss-Prot protein existence level 1. (Microbial infection) In case of infection by HIV-2 virus, it is recruited by HIV-2 Vpx in order to hijack the CUL4A-RBX1-DDB1- DCAF1/VPRBP function leading to enhanced efficiency of macrophage infection and promotion of the replication of cognate primate lentiviruses in cells of monocyte/macrophage lineage. From Homo sapiens (Human).
   8602..8620    -  promoter       T7 promoter: promoter for bacteriophage T7 RNA polymerase
   8664..8796    -  intron         chimeric intron: chimera between introns from human β-globin and immunoglobulin heavy chain genes
   8935..9134    -  promoter       CMV promoter: human cytomegalovirus (CMV) immediate early promoter
   9136..9501    -  enhancer       CMV enhancer: human cytomegalovirus immediate early enhancer
   9566..9649    +  CDS            large T antigen (fragment): large T antigen from SV40 (simian virus 40)
   9672..9753    +  polyA_signal   SV40 poly(A) signal: SV40 polyadenylation signal
   9832..340     +  promoter       SV40 promoter (across the origin): SV40 enhancer and early promoter
