[The description below was written by a language model from this plasmid's Addgene catalogue record and pLannotate feature annotations shown in this document.]
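Description:
DCAF1-HaloTag Vector is a mammalian expression plasmid of about 9.8 kb, built on the pFC221K HaloTag CMV-Blast BiBRET backbone, that produces human DCAF1 (also called VPRBP or RIP) fused at its C terminus to HaloTag. The unmutated DCAF1 coding sequence is driven by the CMV immediate-early enhancer and promoter, followed by a chimeric β-globin/immunoglobulin intron that typically improves transcript processing and expression. A T7 promoter just upstream of the open reading frame would also permit in vitro transcription. A TEV protease recognition site sits between DCAF1 and HaloTag, so the tag can in principle be cleaved from the fusion, and an SV40 polyadenylation signal lies downstream of the cassette. HaloTag is a modified bacterial dehalogenase that bonds covalently to chloroalkane ligands, allowing the fusion to be labelled with fluorescent dyes or captured on resin.

For propagation in E. coli the plasmid carries a kanamycin/neomycin phosphotransferase gene under the bacterial EM7 promoter. The annotation identifies a p15A-type origin along with small RSF ori and bom fragments, whereas the catalogue entry lists the plasmid as high copy. A separate cassette, consisting of the SV40 enhancer/early promoter, the blasticidin S deaminase gene and a synthetic poly(A) signal, supports blasticidin selection of transfected mammalian cells. A single loxP site is annotated near the kanamycin marker, but the record does not state its role. DCAF1 is a substrate receptor of the CUL4–DDB1 ubiquitin ligase. The backbone name suggests use of the HaloTag fusion as an energy acceptor in BRET-based assays, though the stated purpose is simply expression of the fusion protein in mammalian cells.
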