Addgene plasmid #238664: DCAF1-HaloTag Vector
Purpose: Express DCAF1-HaloTag Fusion Protein in Mammalian Cells under a CMV promoter
Depositing lab: Promega Corporation.
Backbone
  Vector backbone: pFC221K HaloTag(R) CMV-Blast BiBRET Vector
  Vector type: Mammalian Expression
  Selectable markers: Blasticidin
Growth in bacteria
  Bacterial resistance: Kanamycin, 50 μg/mL
  Growth temperature: 37°C
  Growth strain: DH5alpha
  Copy number: High Copy
Gene/Insert
  Gene/Insert name: DCAF1
  Species: H. sapiens (human)
  Mutation: None
  Entrez Gene: DCAF1 (a.k.a. RIP, VPRBP)
  Promoter: CMV
  Tag / fusion protein: HaloTag (R) (C terminal on backbone)
  Cloning method: Other
Terms and licenses: Academic/Nonprofit Terms; Industry Terms
How to cite: DCAF1-HaloTag Vector was a gift from Promega Corporation (Addgene plasmid # 238664 ; http://n2t.net/addgene:238664 ; RRID:Addgene_238664)
